>Addgene plasmid #116157 | pHAGE-BRAF-G469V | addgene full sequence | sequence record 246189 | Addgene NGS Result
TGGAAGGGCTAATTCACTCCCAAAGAAGACAAGATATCCTTGATCTGTGGATCTACCACACACAAGGCTA
CTTCCCTGATTAGCAGAACTACACACCAGGGCCAGGGGTCAGATATCCACTGACCTTTGGATGGTGCTAC
AAGCTAGTACCAGTTGAGCCAGATAAGGTAGAAGAGGCCAATAAAGGAGAGAACACCAGCTTGTTACACC
CTGTGAGCCTGCATGGGATGGATGACCCGGAGAGAGAAGTGTTAGAGTGGAGGTTTGACAGCCGCCTAGC
ATTTCATCACGTGGCCCGAGAGCTGCATCCGGAGTACTTCAAGAACTGCTGATATCGAGCTTGCTACAAG
GGACTTTCCGCTGGGGACTTTCCAGGGAGGCGTGGCCTGGGCGGGACTGGGGAGTGGCGAGCCCTCAGAT
CCTGCATATAAGCAGCTGCTTTTTGCCTGTACTGGGTCTCTCTGGTTAGACCAGATCTGAGCCTGGGAGC
TCTCTGGCTAACTAGGGAACCCACTGCTTAAGCCTCAATAAAGCTTGCCTTGAGTGCTTCAAGTAGTGTG
TGCCCGTCTGTTGTGTGACTCTGGTAACTAGAGATCCCTCAGACCCTTTTAGTCAGTGTGGAAAATCTCT
AGCAGTGGCGCCCGAACAGGGACTTGAAAGCGAAAGGGAAACCAGAGGAGCTCTCTCGACGCAGGACTCG
GCTTGCTGAAGCGCGCACGGCAAGAGGCGAGGGGCGGCGACTGGTGAGTACGCCAAAAATTTTGACTAGC
GGAGGCTAGAAGGAGAGAGATGGGTGCGAGAGCGTCAGTATTAAGCGGGGGAGAATTAGATCGCGATGGG
AAAAAATTCGGTTAAGGCCAGGGGGAAAGAAAAAATATAAATTAAAACATATAGTATGGGCAAGCAGGGA
GCTAGAACGATTCGCAGTTAATCCTGGCCTGTTAGAAACATCAGAAGGCTGTAGACAAATACTGGGACAG
CTACAACCATCCCTTCAGACAGGATCAGAAGAACTTAGATCATTATATAATACAGTAGCAACCCTCTATT
GTGTGCATCAAAGGATAGAGATAAAAGACACCAAGGAAGCTTTAGACAAGATAGAGGAAGAGCAAAACAA
AAGTAAGACCACCGCACAGCAAGCGGCCGGCCGCTGATCTTCAGACCTGGAGGAGGAGATATGAGGGACA
ATTGGAGAAGTGAATTATATAAATATAAAGTAGTAAAAATTGAACCATTAGGAGTAGCACCCACCAAGGC
AAAGAGAAGAGTGGTGCAGAGAGAAAAAAGAGCAGTGGGAATAGGAGCTTTGTTCCTTGGGTTCTTGGGA
GCAGCAGGAAGCACTATGGGCGCAGCGTCAATGACGCTGACGGTACAGGCCAGACAATTATTGTCTGGTA
TAGTGCAGCAGCAGAACAATTTGCTGAGGGCTATTGAGGCGCAACAGCATCTGTTGCAACTCACAGTCTG
GGGCATCAAGCAGCTCCAGGCAAGAATCCTGGCTGTGGAAAGATACCTAAAGGATCAACAGCTCCTGGGG
ATTTGGGGTTGCTCTGGAAAACTCATTTGCACCACTGCTGTGCCTTGGAATGCTAGTTGGAGTAATAAAT
CTCTGGAACAGATTTGGAATCACACGACCTGGATGGAGTGGGACAGAGAAATTAACAATTACACAAGCTT
AATACACTCCTTAATTGAAGAATCGCAAAACCAGCAAGAAAAGAATGAACAAGAATTATTGGAATTAGAT
AAATGGGCAAGTTTGTGGAATTGGTTTAACATAACAAATTGGCTGTGGTATATAAAATTATTCATAATGA
TAGTAGGAGGCTTGGTAGGTTTAAGAATAGTTTTTGCTGTACTTTCTATAGTGAATAGAGTTAGGCAGGG
ATATTCACCATTATCGTTTCAGACCCACCTCCCAACCCCGAGGGGACCCGACAGGCCCGAAGGAATAGAA
GAAGAAGGTGGAGAGAGAGACAGAGACAGATCCATTCGATTAGTGAACGGATCTCGACGGTATCGCCGAA
TTCACAAATGGCAGTATTCATCCACAATTTTAAAAGAAAAGGGGGGATTGGGGGGTACAGTGCAGGGGAA
AGAATAGTAGACATAATAGCAACAGACATACAAACTAAAGAATTACAAAAACAAATTACAAAAATTCAAA
ATTTTCGGGTTTATTACAGGGACAGCAGAGATCCAGTTTGGACTAGTCGTGAGGCTCCGGTGCCCGTCAG
TGGGCAGAGCGCACATCGCCCACAGTCCCCGAGAAGTTGGGGGGAGGGGTCGGCAATTGAACCGGTGCCT
AGAGAAGGTGGCGCGGGGTAAACTGGGAAAGTGATGTCGTGTACTGGCTCCGCCTTTTTCCCGAGGGTGG
GGGAGAACCGTATATAAGTGCAGTAGTCGCCGTGAACGTTCTTTTTCGCAACGGGTTTGCCGCCAGAACA
CAGGTAAGTGCCGTGTGTGGTTCCCGCGGGCCTGGCCTCTTTACGGGTTATGGCCCTTGCGTGCCTTGAA
TTACTTCCACCTGGCTGCAGTACGTGATTCTTGATCCCGAGCTTCGGGTTGGAAGTGGGTGGGAGAGTTC
GAGGCCTTGCGCTTAAGGAGCCCCTTCGCCTCGTGCTTGAGTTGAGGCCTGGCCTGGGCGCTGGGGCCGC
CGCGTGCGAATCTGGTGGCACCTTCGCGCCTGTCTCGCTGCTTTCGATAAGTCTCTAGCCATTTAAAATT
TTTGATGACCTGCTGCGACGCTTTTTTTCTGGCAAGATAGTCTTGTAAATGCGGGCCAAGATCTGCACAC
TGGTATTTCGGTTTTTGGGGCCGCGGGCGGCGACGGGGCCCGTGCGTCCCAGCGCACATGTTCGGCGAGG
CGGGGCCTGCGAGCGCGGCCACCGAGAATCGGACGGGGGTAGTCTCAAGCTGGCCGGCCTGCTCTGGTGC
CTGGCCTCGCGCCGCCGTGTATCGCCCCGCCCTGGGCGGCAAGGCTGGCCCGGTCGGCACCAGTTGCGTG
AGCGGAAAGATGGCCGCTTCCCGGCCCTGCTGCAGGGAGCTCAAAATGGAGGACGCGGCGCTCGGGAGAG
CGGGCGGGTGAGTCACCCACACAAAGGAAAAGGGCCTTTCCGTCCTCAGCCGTCGCTTCATGTGACTCCA
CGGAGTACCGGGCGCCGTCCAGGCACCTCGATTAGTTCTCGAGCTTTTGGAGTACGTCGTCTTTAGGTTG
GGGGGAGGGGTTTTATGCGATGGAGTTTCCCCACACTGAGTGGGTGGAGACTGAAGTTAGGCCAGCTTGG
CACTTGATGTAATTCTCCTTGGAATTTGCCCTTTTTGAGTTTGGATCTTGGTTCATTCTCAAGCCTCAGA
CAGTGGTTCAAAGTTTTTTTCTTCCATTTCAGGTGTCGTGAAGCGGCCCTGCAGATATCAACAAGTTTGT
ACAAAAAAGCAGGCACCATGGCGGCGCTGAGCGGTGGCGGTGGTGGCGGCGCGGAGCCGGGCCAGGCTCT
GTTCAACGGGGACATGGAGCCCGAGGCCGGCGCCGGCGCCGGCGCCGCGGCCTCTTCGGCTGCGGACCCT
GCCATTCCGGAGGAGGTGTGGAATATCAAACAAATGATTAAGTTGACACAGGAACATATAGAGGCCCTAT
TGGACAAATTTGGTGGGGAGCATAATCCACCATCAATATATCTGGAGGCCTATGAAGAATACACCAGCAA
GCTAGATGCACTCCAACAAAGAGAACAACAGTTATTGGAATCTCTGGGGAACGGAACTGATTTTTCTGTT
TCTAGCTCTGCATCAATGGATACCGTTACATCTTCTTCCTCTTCTAGCCTTTCAGTGCTACCTTCATCTC
TTTCAGTTTTTCAAAATCCCACAGATGTGGCACGGAGCAACCCCAAGTCACCACAAAAACCTATCGTTAG
AGTCTTCCTGCCCAACAAACAGAGGACAGTGGTACCTGCAAGGTGTGGAGTTACAGTCCGAGACAGTCTA
AAGAAAGCACTGATGATGAGAGGTCTAATCCCAGAGTGCTGTGCTGTTTACAGAATTCAGGATGGAGAGA
AGAAACCAATTGGTTGGGACACTGATATTTCCTGGCTTACTGGAGAAGAATTGCATGTGGAAGTGTTGGA
GAATGTTCCACTTACAACACACAACTTTGTACGAAAAACGTTTTTCACCTTAGCATTTTGTGACTTTTGT
CGAAAGCTGCTTTTCCAGGGTTTCCGCTGTCAAACATGTGGTTATAAATTTCACCAGCGTTGTAGTACAG
AAGTTCCACTGATGTGTGTTAATTATGACCAACTTGATTTGCTGTTTGTCTCCAAGTTCTTTGAACACCA
CCCAATACCACAGGAAGAGGCGTCCTTAGCAGAGACTGCCCTAACATCTGGATCATCCCCTTCCGCACCC
GCCTCGGACTCTATTGGGCCCCAAATTCTCACCAGTCCGTCTCCTTCAAAATCCATTCCAATTCCACAGC
CCTTCCGACCAGCAGATGAAGATCATCGAAATCAATTTGGGCAACGAGACCGATCCTCATCAGCTCCCAA
TGTGCATATAAACACAATAGAACCTGTCAATATTGATGACTTGATTAGAGACCAAGGATTTCGTGGTGAT
GGAGGATCAACCACAGGTTTGTCTGCTACCCCCCCTGCCTCATTACCTGGCTCACTAACTAACGTGAAAG
CCTTACAGAAATCTCCAGGACCTCAGCGAGAAAGGAAGTCATCTTCATCCTCAGAAGACAGGAATCGAAT
GAAAACACTTGGTAGACGGGACTCGAGTGATGATTGGGAGATTCCTGATGGGCAGATTACAGTGGGACAA
AGAATTGGATCTGGATCATTTGTAACAGTCTACAAGGGAAAGTGGCATGGTGATGTGGCAGTGAAAATGT
TGAATGTGACAGCACCTACACCTCAGCAGTTACAAGCCTTCAAAAATGAAGTAGGAGTACTCAGGAAAAC
ACGACATGTGAATATCCTACTCTTCATGGGCTATTCCACAAAGCCACAACTGGCTATTGTTACCCAGTGG
TGTGAGGGCTCCAGCTTGTATCACCATCTCCATATCATTGAGACCAAATTTGAGATGATCAAACTTATAG
ATATTGCACGACAGACTGCACAGGGCATGGATTACTTACACGCCAAGTCAATCATCCACAGAGACCTCAA
GAGTAATAATATATTTCTTCATGAAGACCTCACAGTAAAAATAGGTGATTTTGGTCTAGCTACAGTGAAA
TCTCGATGGAGTGGGTCCCATCAGTTTGAACAGTTGTCTGGATCCATTTTGTGGATGGCACCAGAAGTCA
TCAGAATGCAAGATAAAAATCCATACAGCTTTCAGTCAGATGTATATGCATTTGGAATTGTTCTGTATGA
ATTGATGACTGGACAGTTACCTTATTCAAACATCAACAACAGGGACCAGATAATTTTTATGGTGGGACGA
GGATACCTGTCTCCAGATCTCAGTAAGGTACGGAGTAACTGTCCAAAAGCCATGAAGAGATTAATGGCAG
AGTGCCTCAAAAAGAAAAGAGATGAGAGACCACTCTTTCCCCAAATTCTCGCCTCTATTGAGCTGCTGGC
CCGCTCATTGCCAAAAATTCACCGCAGTGCATCAGAACCCTCCTTGAATCGGGCTGGTTTCCAAACAGAG
GATTTTAGTCTATATGCTTGTGCTTCTCCAAAAACACCCATCCAGGCAGGGGGATATGGTGCGTTTCCTG
TCCACTAGAACCCAGCTTTCTTGTACAAAGTGGTGATATCCAATTAACCCTCACTAAAGGTGAAATGTGT
ATTTGTATGTTTAGCCCTATAGTGAGTCGTATTACCACCCAACTTTTCTATACAAAGTGGTTGATATCCA
GCACAGTGGCGGCCGCTCGAGTCTAGAGGGCCCGCGGTTCGAAGGTAAGCCTATCCCTAACCCTCTCCTC
GGTCTCGATTCTACGCGTACCGGTTAGTAATGAGATCCCTCCCCCCCCCNTAACGTTACTGGCCGAAGCC
GCTTGGAATAAGGCCGGTGTGCGTTTGTCTATATGTTATTTTCCACCATATTGCCGTCTTTTGGCAATGT
GAGGGCCCGGAAACCTGGCCCTGTCTTCTTGACGAGCATTCCTAGGGGTCTTTCCCCTCTCGCCAAAGGA
ATGCAAGGTCTGTTGAATGTCGTGAAGGAAGCAGTTCCTCTGGAAGCTTCTTGAAGACAAACAACGTCTG
TAGCGACCCTTTGCAGGCAGCGGAACCCCCCACCTGGCGACAGGTGCCTCTGCGGCCAAAAGCCACGTGT
ATAAGATACACCTGCAAAGGCGGCACAACCCCAGTGCCACGTTGTGAGTTGGATAGTTGTGGAAAGAGTC
AAATGGCTCTCCTCAAGCGTATTCAACAAGGGGCTGAAGGATGCCCAGAAGGTACCCCATTGTATGGGAT
CTGATCTGGGGCCTCGGTGCACATGCTTTACATGTGTTTAGTCGAGGTTAAAAAAACGTCTAGGCCCCCC
GAACCACGGGGACGTGGTTTTCCTTTGAAAAACACGATGATAATATGGCCACACATATGACCGAGTACAA
GCCCACGGTGCGCCTCGCCACCCGCGACGACGTCCCCAGGGCCGTACGCACCCTCGCCGCCGCGTTCGCC
GACTACCCCGCCACGCGCCACACCGTCGATCCGGACCGCCACATCGAGCGGGTCACCGAGCTGCAAGAAC
TCTTCCTCACGCGCGTCGGGCTCGACATCGGCAAGGTGTGGGTCGCGGACGACGGCGCCGCGGTGGCGGT
CTGGACCACGCCGGAGAGCGTCGAAGCGGGGGCGGTGTTCGCCGAGATCGGCCCGCGCATGGCCGAGTTG
AGCGGTTCCCGGCTGGCCGCGCAGCAACAGATGGAAGGCCTCCTGGCGCCGCACCGGCCCAAGGAGCCCG
CGTGGTTCCTGGCCACCGTCGGCGTCTCGCCCGACCACCAGGGCAAGGGTCTGGGCAGCGCCGTCGTGCT
CCCCGGAGTGGAGGCGGCCGAGCGCGCCGGGGTGCCCGCCTTCCTGGAGACCTCCGCGCCCCGCAACCTC
CCCTTCTACGAGCGGCTCGGCTTCACCGTCACCGCCGACGTCGAGGTGCCCGAAGGACCGCGCACCTGGT
GCATGACCCGCAAGCCCGGTGCCTAAATCGATAGATCCTAATCAACCTCTGGATTACAAAATTTGTGAAA
GATTGACTGGTATTCTTAACTATGTTGCTCCTTTTACGCTATGTGGATACGCTGCTTTAATGCCTTTGTA
TCATGCTATTGCTTCCCGTATGGCTTTCATTTTCTCCTCCTTGTATAAATCCTGGTTGCTGTCTCTTTAT
GAGGAGTTGTGGCCCGTTGTCAGGCAACGTGGCGTGGTGTGCACTGTGTTTGCTGACGCAACCCCCACTG
GTTGGGGCATTGCCACCACCTGTCAGCTCCTTTCCGGGACTTTCGCTTTCCCCCTCCCTATTGCCACGGC
GGAACTCATCGCCGCCTGCCTTGCCCGCTGCTGGACAGGGGCTCGGCTGTTGGGCACTGACAATTCCGTG
GTGTTGTCGGGGAAATCATCGTCCTTTCCTTGGCTGCTCGCCTGTGTTGCCACCTGGATTCTGCGCGGGA
CGTCCTTCTGCTACGTCCCTTCGGCCCTCAATCCAGCGGACCTTCCTTCCCGCGGCCTGCTGCCGGCTCT
GCGGCCTCTTCCGCGTCTTCGCCTTCGCCCTCAGACGAGTCGGATCTCCCTTTGGGCCGCCTCCCCGCCT
GAGATCCTTTAAGACCAATGACTTACAAGGCAGCTGTAGATCTTAGCCACTTTTTAAAAGAAAAGGGGGG
ACTGGAAGGGCTAATTCACTCCCAACGAAGACAAGATCTGCTTTTTGCTTGTACTGGGTCTCTCTGGTTA
GACCAGATCTGAGCCTGGGAGCTCTCTGGCTAACTAGGGAACCCACTGCTTAAGCCTCAATAAAGCTTGC
CTTGAGTGCTTCAAGTAGTGTGTGCCCGTCTGTTGTGTGACTCTGGTAACTAGAGATCCCTCAGACCCTT
TTAGTCAGTGTGGAAAATCTCTAGCAGTAGTAGTTCATGTCATCTTATTATTCAGTATTTATAACTTGCA
AAGAAATGAATATCAGAGAGTGAGAGGCCCGGGTTAATTAAGGAAAGGGCTAGATCATTCTTGAAGACGA
AAGGGCCTCGTGATACGCCTATTTTTATAGGTTAATGTCATGATAATAATGGTTTCTTAGACGTCAGGTG
GCACTTTTCGGGGAAATGTGCGCGGAACCCCTATTTGTTTATTTTTCTAAATACATTCAAATATGTATCC
GCTCATGAGACAATAACCCTGATAAATGCTTCAATAATATTGAAAAAGGAAGAGTATGAGTATTCAACAT
TTCCGTGTCGCCCTTATTCCCTTTTTTGCGGCATTTTGCCTTCCTGTTTTTGCTCACCCAGAAACGCTGG
TGAAAGTAAAAGATGCTGAAGATCAGTTGGGTGCACGAGTGGGTTACATCGAACTGGATCTCAACAGCGG
TAAGATCCTTGAGAGTTTTCGCCCCGAAGAACGTTTTCCAATGATGAGCACTTTTAAAGTTCTGCTATGT
GGCGCGGTATTATCCCGTGTTGACGCCGGGCAAGAGCAACTCGGTCGCCGCATACACTATTCTCAGAATG
ACTTGGTTGAGTACTCACCAGTCACAGAAAAGCATCTTACGGATGGCATGACAGTAAGAGAATTATGCAG
TGCTGCCATAACCATGAGTGATAACACTGCGGCCAACTTACTTCTGACAACGATCGGAGGACCGAAGGAG
CTAACCGCTTTTTTGCACAACATGGGGGATCATGTAACTCGCCTTGATCGTTGGGAACCGGAGCTGAATG
AAGCCATACCAAACGACGAGCGTGACACCACGATGCCTGTAGCAATGGCAACAACGTTGCGCAAACTATT
AACTGGCGAACTACTTACTCTAGCTTCCCGGCAACAATTAATAGACTGGATGGAGGCGGATAAAGTTGCA
GGACCACTTCTGCGCTCGGCCCTTCCGGCTGGCTGGTTTATTGCTGATAAATCTGGAGCCGGTGAGCGTG
GGTCTCGCGGTATCATTGCAGCACTGGGGCCAGATGGTAAGCCCTCCCGTATCGTAGTTATCTACACGAC
GGGGAGTCAGGCAACTATGGATGAACGAAATAGACAGATCGCTGAGATAGGTGCCTCACTGATTAAGCAT
TGGTAACTGTCAGACCAAGTTTACTCATATATACTTTAGATTGATTTAAAACTTCATTTTTAATTTAAAA
GGATCTAGGTGAAGATCCTTTTTGATAATCTCATGACCAAAATCCCTTAACGTGAGTTTTCGTTCCACTG
AGCGTCAGACCCCGTAGAAAAGATCAAAGGATCTTCTTGAGATCCTTTTTTTCTGCGCGTAATCTGCTGC
TTGCAAACAAAAAAACCACCGCTACCAGCGGTGGTTTGTTTGCCGGATCAAGAGCTACCAACTCTTTTTC
CGAAGGTAACTGGCTTCAGCAGAGCGCAGATACCAAATACTGTTCTTCTAGTGTAGCCGTAGTTAGGCCA
CCACTTCAAGAACTCTGTAGCACCGCCTACATACCTCGCTCTGCTAATCCTGTTACCAGTGGCTGCTGCC
AGTGGCGATAAGTCGTGTCTTACCGGGTTGGACTCAAGACGATAGTTACCGGATAAGGCGCAGCGGTCGG
GCTGAACGGGGGGTTCGTGCACACAGCCCAGCTTGGAGCGAACGACCTACACCGAACTGAGATACCTACA
GCGTGAGCTATGAGAAAGCGCCACGCTTCCCGAAGGGAGAAAGGCGGACAGGTATCCGGTAAGCGGCAGG
GTCGGAACAGGAGAGCGCACGAGGGAGCTTCCAGGGGGAAACGCCTGGTATCTTTATAGTCCTGTCGGGT
TTCGCCACCTCTGACTTGAGCGTCGATTTTTGTGATGCTCGTCAGGGGGGCGGAGCCTATGGAAAAACGC
CAGCAACGCGGCCTTTTTACGGTTCCTGGCCTTTTGCTGGCCTTTTGCTCACATGTTCTTTCCTGCGTTA
TCCCCTGATTCTGTGGATAACCGTATTACCGCCTTTGAGTGAGCTGATACCGCTCGCCGCAGCCGAACGA
CCGAGCGCAGCGAGTCAGTGAGCGAGGAAGCGGAAGAGCGCCCAATACGCAAACCGCCTCTCCCCGCGCG
TTGGCCGATTCATTAATGCAGCAAGCTCATGGCTGACTAATTTTTTTTATTTATGCAGAGGCCGAGGCCG
CCTCGGCCTCTGAGCTATTCCAGAAGTAGTGAGGAGGCTTTTTTGGAGGCCTAGGCTTTTGCAAAAAGCT
CCCCGTGGCACGACAGGTTTCCCGACTGGAAAGCGGGCAGTGAGCGCAACGCAATTAATGTGAGTTAGCT
CACTCATTAGGCACCCCAGGCTTTACACTTTATGCTTCCGGCTCGTATGTTGTGTGGAATTGTGAGCGGA
TAACAATTTCACACAGGAAACAGCTATGACATGATTACGAATTTCACAAATAAAGCATTTTTTTCACTGC
ATTCTAGTTGTGGTTTGTCCAAACTCATCAATGTATCTTATCATGTCTGGATCAACTGGATAACTCAAGC
TAACCAAAATCATCCCAAACTTCCCACCCCATACCCTATTACCACTGCCAATTACCTGTGGTTTCATTTA
CTCTAAACCTGTGATTCCTCTGAATTATTTTCATTTTAAAGAAATTGTATTTGTTAAATATGTACTACAA
ACTTAGTAGT
Features (pLannotate 1.2.2; 30 found; start..end, strand, type, name):
    377..634     +  LTR            5' LTR (truncated): truncated 5' long terminal repeat (LTR) from HIV-1
    681..806     +  misc_feature   HIV-1 Ψ: packaging signal of human immunodeficiency virus type 1
    790..1128    +  CDS            HIV-1 gag (fragment): gag protein from human immunodeficiency virus 1; gag
   1303..1536    +  misc_feature   RRE: The Rev response element (RRE) of HIV-1 allows for Rev-dependent mRNA export from the nucleus to the cytoplasm.
   1913..2013    +  CDS            Rev (fragment): human immunodeficiency virus 1 (HIV-1) Rev protein; rev; enhances nuclear export of unspliced and incompletely spliced viral mRNAs
   2058..2175    +  misc_feature   cPPT/CTS: central polypurine tract and central termination sequence of HIV-1
   2223..3401    +  promoter       EF-1α promoter: strong constitutive promoter for human elongation factor EF-1α
   3422..3442    +  protein_bind   attB1: mutant version of attB; core recombination site for the Gateway® BP reaction BP Clonase™
   3448..5745    +  CDS            BRAF: BRAF_HUMAN - Also known as BRAF1, RAFB1. Experimental evidence at protein level: Swiss-Prot protein existence level 1. Protein kinase involved in the transduction of mitogenic signals from the cell membrane to the nucleus (Probable). Phosphorylates MAP2K1, and thereby activates the MAP kinase signal transduction pathway (PubMed:21441910, PubMed:29433126). May play a role in the postsynaptic responses of hippocampal neurons (PubMed:1508179). From Homo sapiens (Human).
   5750..5774    -  protein_bind   attB2: mutant version of attB; recombination site for the Gateway® BP reaction BP Clonase™
   5782..5800    +  promoter       T3 promoter: promoter for bacteriophage T3 RNA polymerase
   5826..5844    -  promoter       T7 promoter: promoter for bacteriophage T7 RNA polymerase
   5850..5868    -  protein_bind   attB4 (fragment): mutant version of attB; core recombination site for the Gateway® BP reaction BP Clonase™
   5924..5965    +  CDS            V5 tag: epitope tag from simian virus 5
   6091..6553    +  misc_feature   IRES: internal ribosome entry site (IRES) of the encephalomyocarditis virus (EMCV)
   6567..7164    +  CDS            PuroR (fragment): puromycin N-acetyltransferase; pac from Streptomyces; confers resistance to puromycin
   7180..7768    +  misc_feature   WPRE: woodchuck hepatitis virus posttranscriptional regulatory element
   7776..7841    +  CDS            nef (fragment): NEF_HV1Z2 - Experimental evidence at protein level: Swiss-Prot protein existence level 1. Extracellular Nef protein targets CD4(+) T-lymphocytes for apoptosis by interacting with CXCR4 surface receptors. From Human immunodeficiency virus type 1 group M subtype D (isolate Z2/CDC-Z34) (HIV-1).
   7843..8076    +  LTR            3' LTR (ΔU3): self-inactivating 3' long terminal repeat (LTR) from HIV-1
   8281..8385    +  promoter       AmpR promoter: bla
   8386..9246    +  CDS            AmpR: β-lactamase; bla; confers resistance to ampicillin, carbenicillin, and related antibiotics
   9417..10005   +  rep_origin     ori: high-copy-number ColE1/pMB1/pBR322/pUC origin of replication
  10188..10242   +  CDS            lacI (fragment): lac repressor; lacI; The lac repressor binds to the lac operator to inhibit transcription in E. coli. This inhibition can be relieved by adding lactose or isopropyl-β-D-thiogalactopyranoside (IPTG).
  10248..10341   +  rep_origin     SV40 ori (fragment): SV40 origin of replication
  10366..10403   +  CDS            lacI (fragment): lac repressor; lacI; The lac repressor binds to the lac operator to inhibit transcription in E. coli. This inhibition can be relieved by adding lactose or isopropyl-β-D-thiogalactopyranoside (IPTG).
  10416..10437   +  protein_bind   CAP binding site: CAP binding activates transcription in the presence of cAMP. E. coli catabolite activator protein
  10452..10482   +  promoter       lac promoter: promoter for the E. coli lac operon
  10486..10508   +  protein_bind   lac operator (fragment): The lac repressor binds to the lac operator to inhibit transcription in E. coli. This inhibition can be relieved by adding lactose or isopropyl-β-D-thiogalactopyranoside (IPTG). lac repressor encoded by lacI
  10540..10623   +  polyA_signal   SV40 poly(A) signal (fragment): SV40 polyadenylation signal
  10790..329     +  CDS            nef (fragment) (across the origin): NEF_HV1BR - Experimental evidence at protein level: Swiss-Prot protein existence level 1. Extracellular Nef protein targets CD4(+) T-lymphocytes for apoptosis by interacting with CXCR4 surface receptors (PubMed:14990729). From Human immunodeficiency virus type 1 group M subtype B (isolate BRU/LAI) (HIV-1).
