[The description below was written by a language model from this plasmid's Addgene catalogue record and pLannotate feature annotations shown in this document.]
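Description:
pHAGE-BRAF-G469V is an HIV-1-based lentiviral expression plasmid built on the pHAGE backbone to deliver a mutant allele of the human serine/threonine kinase BRAF into mammalian cells. In bacteria it is maintained through a high-copy ColE1/pUC-type origin and selected with ampicillin via the β-lactamase gene. The transfer cassette is framed by a truncated 5' LTR and a ΔU3 self-inactivating 3' LTR. It carries the Ψ packaging signal with an adjoining gag fragment, the Rev response element for Rev-dependent nuclear export of the genomic RNA, and the cPPT/CTS, which aids nuclear import of the viral genome in the transduced cell. No functional viral structural or enzymatic genes are annotated, so these functions must be supplied in trans to make particles.

Within the provirus, the strong constitutive EF-1α promoter drives the BRAF open reading frame, which sits between attB1 and attB2 sites left by Gateway recombination. The catalogue lists the G469V substitution, although the feature table does not mark it. BRAF phosphorylates MAP2K1 to activate the MAP kinase pathway. Downstream lie short T3 and T7 promoter sequences, an attB4 fragment and a V5 epitope tag. The V5 tag is well separated from the BRAF coding region, and the record does not establish whether it is fused in frame. An EMCV IRES then directs translation of puromycin N-acetyltransferase from the same transcript, allowing puromycin selection of transduced cells, and a WPRE enhances transcript expression. The construct is intended for stable lentiviral expression of this BRAF variant and comes from a study on systematic functional annotation of somatic cancer mutations.
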