Addgene plasmid #116157: pHAGE-BRAF-G469V
Purpose: Lentiviral expression of BRAF G469V
Depositing lab: Gordon Mills & Kenneth Scott. Depositing organization: Baylor College of Medicine. Publication: Systematic Functional Annotation of Somatic Mutations in Cancer. Ng PK, Li J, Jeong KJ, Shao S, Chen H, Tsang YH, Sengupta S, Wang Z, Bhavana VH, Tran R, Soewito S, Minussi DC, Moreno D, Kong K, Dogruluk T, Lu H, Gao J, Tokheim C, Zhou DC, Johnson AM, Zeng J, Ip CKM, Ju Z, Wester M, Yu S, Li Y, Vellano CP, Schultz N, Karchin R, Ding L, Lu Y, Cheung LWT, Chen K, Shaw KR, Meric-Bernstam F, Scott KL, Yi S, Sahni N, Liang H, Mills GB. Cancer Cell. 2018 Mar 12;33(3):450-462.e10. doi: 10.1016/j.ccell.2018.01.021. PubMed 29533785.
Backbone
  Vector backbone: pHAGE
  Vector type: Lentiviral
Growth in bacteria
  Bacterial resistance: Ampicillin, 100 μg/mL
  Growth temperature: 37°C
  Growth strain: Stbl3
  Copy number: High Copy
Gene/Insert
  Gene/Insert name: BRAF
  Species: H. sapiens (human)
  Mutation: G469V
  Entrez Gene: BRAF (a.k.a. B-RAF1, B-raf, BRAF-1, BRAF1, NS7, RAFB1)
  Cloning method: Gateway Cloning
Terms and licenses: Academic/Nonprofit Terms; Industry Terms: Not Available to Industry
How to cite: pHAGE-BRAF-G469V was a gift from Gordon Mills & Kenneth Scott (Addgene plasmid # 116157 ; http://n2t.net/addgene:116157 ; RRID:Addgene_116157)
