>Addgene plasmid #116157 | pHAGE-BRAF-G469V | depositor partial sequence | sequence record 219030 | insert
ATGGCGGCGCTGAGCGGTGGCGGTGGTGGCGGCGCGGAGCCGGGCCAGGCTCTGTTCAACGGGGACATGG
AGCCCGAGGCCGGCGCCGGCGCCGGCGCCGCGGCCTCTTCGGCTGCGGACCCTGCCATTCCGGAGGAGGT
GTGGAATATCAAACAAATGATTAAGTTGACACAGGAACATATAGAGGCCCTATTGGACAAATTTGGTGGG
GAGCATAATCCACCATCAATATATCTGGAGGCCTATGAAGAATACACCAGCAAGCTAGATGCACTCCAAC
AAAGAGAACAACAGTTATTGGAATCTCTGGGGAACGGAACTGATTTTTCTGTTTCTAGCTCTGCATCAAT
GGATACCGTTACATCTTCTTCCTCTTCTAGCCTTTCAGTGCTACCTTCATCTCTTTCAGTTTTTCAAAAT
CCCACAGATGTGGCACGGAGCAACCCCAAGTCACCACAAAAACCTATCGTTAGAGTCTTCCTGCCCAACA
AACAGAGGACAGTGGTACCTGCAAGGTGTGGAGTTACAGTCCGAGACAGTCTAAAGAAAGCACTGATGAT
GAGAGGTCTAATCCCAGAGTGCTGTGCTGTTTACAGAATTCAGGATGGAGAGAAGAAACCAATTGGTTGG
GACACTGATATTTCCTGGCTTACTGGAGAAGAATTGCATGTGGAAGTGTTGGAGAATGTTCCACTTACAA
CACACAACTTTGTACGAAAAACGTTTTTCACCTTAGCATTTTGTGACTTTTGTCGAAAGCTGCTTTTCCA
GGGTTTCCGCTGTCAAACATGTGGTTATAAATTTCACCAGCGTTGTAGTACAGAAGTTCCACTGATGTGT
GTTAATTATGACCAACTTGATTTGCTGTTTGTCTCCAAGTTCTTTGAACACCACCCAATACCACAGGAAG
AGGCGTCCTTAGCAGAGACTGCCCTAACATCTGGATCATCCCCTTCCGCACCCGCCTCGGACTCTATTGG
GCCCCAAATTCTCACCAGTCCGTCTCCTTCAAAATCCATTCCAATTCCACAGCCCTTCCGACCAGCAGAT
GAAGATCATCGAAATCAATTTGGGCAACGAGACCGATCCTCATCAGCTCCCAATGTGCATATAAACACAA
TAGAACCTGTCAATATTGATGACTTGATTAGAGACCAAGGATTTCGTGGTGATGGAGGATCAACCACAGG
TTTGTCTGCTACCCCCCCTGCCTCATTACCTGGCTCACTAACTAACGTGAAAGCCTTACAGAAATCTCCA
GGACCTCAGCGAGAAAGGAAGTCATCTTCATCCTCAGAAGACAGGAATCGAATGAAAACACTTGGTAGAC
GGGACTCGAGTGATGATTGGGAGATTCCTGATGGGCAGATTACAGTGGGACAAAGAATTGGATCTGGATC
ATTTGTAACAGTCTACAAGGGAAAGTGGCATGGTGATGTGGCAGTGAAAATGTTGAATGTGACAGCACCT
ACACCTCAGCAGTTACAAGCCTTCAAAAATGAAGTAGGAGTACTCAGGAAAACACGACATGTGAATATCC
TACTCTTCATGGGCTATTCCACAAAGCCACAACTGGCTATTGTTACCCAGTGGTGTGAGGGCTCCAGCTT
GTATCACCATCTCCATATCATTGAGACCAAATTTGAGATGATCAAACTTATAGATATTGCACGACAGACT
GCACAGGGCATGGATTACTTACACGCCAAGTCAATCATCCACAGAGACCTCAAGAGTAATAATATATTTC
TTCATGAAGACCTCACAGTAAAAATAGGTGATTTTGGTCTAGCTACAGTGAAATCTCGATGGAGTGGGTC
CCATCAGTTTGAACAGTTGTCTGGATCCATTTTGTGGATGGCACCAGAAGTCATCAGAATGCAAGATAAA
AATCCATACAGCTTTCAGTCAGATGTATATGCATTTGGAATTGTTCTGTATGAATTGATGACTGGACAGT
TACCTTATTCAAACATCAACAACAGGGACCAGATAATTTTTATGGTGGGACGAGGATACCTGTCTCCAGA
TCTCAGTAAGGTACGGAGTAACTGTCCAAAAGCCATGAAGAGATTAATGGCAGAGTGCCTCAAAAAGAAA
AGAGATGAGAGACCACTCTTTCCCCAAATTCTCGCCTCTATTGAGCTGCTGGCCCGCTCATTGCCAAAAA
TTCACCGCAGTGCATCAGAACCCTCCTTGAATCGGGCTGGTTTCCAAACAGAGGATTTTAGTCTATATGC
TTGTGCTTCTCCAAAAACACCCATCCAGGCAGGGGGATATGGTGCGTTTCCTGTCCACTAG
